Addgene plasmid #221900: Lck-Halo_pTwistCMVBetaGlobWPRENeo
Purpose: Expresses Halo7 targeted to the plasma membrane
Depositing lab: Janelia Integrative Imaging.
Backbone
  Vector backbone: pTWIST_CMVBetaGlobWPRENeo
  Backbone manufacturer: Twist Biosciences
  Backbone size w/o insert (bp): 6788
  Total vector size (bp): 7733
  Vector type: Mammalian Expression
  Selectable markers: Neomycin (select with G418)
Growth in bacteria
  Bacterial resistance: Ampicillin, 100 μg/mL
  Growth temperature: 37°C
  Growth strain: DH5alpha
  Copy number: High Copy
Gene/Insert
  Gene/Insert name: Lck-Halo7
  Species: Synthetic
  Insert size (bp): 945
  Promoter: CMV
  Cloning method: Gene Synthesis
  Sequencing primers: 5′ ATGGGCTGCGTGTGCAGCAG
Terms and licenses: Academic/Nonprofit Terms; Industry Terms: Not Available to Industry
How to cite: Lck-Halo_pTwistCMVBetaGlobWPRENeo was a gift from Janelia Integrative Imaging (Addgene plasmid # 221900 ; http://n2t.net/addgene:221900 ; RRID:Addgene_221900)
