[The description below was written by a language model from this plasmid's Addgene catalogue record and pLannotate feature annotations shown in this document.]
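Description:
Lck-Halo_pTwistCMVBetaGlobWPRENeo is a 7.7 kb mammalian expression plasmid built by gene synthesis on the Twist Biosciences pTWIST_CMVBetaGlobWPRENeo backbone. It is propagated in E. coli through a high-copy ColE1/pUC-type origin with ampicillin selection (AmpR under its own bla promoter). A separate SV40 early promoter–neo–bGH poly(A) cassette allows G418 selection of stably transfected mammalian cells.

The payload is a 945 bp synthetic open reading frame, Lck-Halo7. The annotated HaloTag coding region begins about 60 nt into the insert. That leaves a short unannotated N-terminal leader, which by the construct name corresponds to an Lck-derived membrane-targeting motif; such sequences are generally acylated and anchor the fusion to the inner leaflet of the plasma membrane. HaloTag is a modified bacterial dehalogenase that bonds covalently to chloroalkane ligands, so the membrane-tethered protein can be labelled with cell-permeable fluorescent or functional Halo ligands.

Transcription is driven by CMV immediate-early enhancer and promoter elements, followed by a truncated human β-globin intron upstream of the coding sequence, which typically improves transcript processing and expression. Downstream, a WPRE enhances post-transcriptional expression and an SV40 poly(A) signal terminates the message. The expression unit is bracketed by short β-globin insulator elements, bacterial rrnG and T7 terminators, and an upstream synthetic poly(A) signal, which together limit read-through and interference from neighbouring sequences.

The stated purpose is expression of Halo7 at the plasma membrane. This suits it to use as a ligand-labelled membrane marker in imaging of transfected or stably selected mammalian cells.
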