Features (pLannotate 1.2.2; 22 found; start..end, strand, type, name):
     62..945     +  CDS            HaloTag® (fragment): modified bacterial dehalogenase that forms covalent bonds with chloroalkane derivatives
   1013..1601    +  misc_feature   WPRE: woodchuck hepatitis virus posttranscriptional regulatory element
   1654..1775    -  polyA_signal   SV40 poly(A) signal: SV40 polyadenylation signal
   1798..1867    -  CDS            large T antigen (fragment): large T antigen from SV40 (simian virus 40)
   1890..1936    +  terminator     T7 terminator: transcription terminator for bacteriophage T7 RNA polymerase
   1966..2102    +  terminator     rrnG terminator: transcription terminator from the E. coli ribosomal RNA rrnG operon (Albrechtsen et al., 1991)
   2147..2218    +  misc_feature   3' β-globin insulator: insulator downstream of the human β-globin locus (Farrell et al., 2002)
   2263..2459    +  promoter       SV40 promoter: SV40 early promoter
   2473..3264    +  CDS            neo: KKA2_KLEPN - Also known as kan, nptII. Experimental evidence at protein level: Swiss-Prot protein existence level 1. Resistance to kanamycin, neomycin, paromomycin, ribostamycin, butirosin and gentamicin B. From Klebsiella pneumoniae.
   3278..3502    +  polyA_signal   bGH poly(A) signal: bovine growth hormone polyadenylation signal
   3698..4286    -  rep_origin     ori: high-copy-number ColE1/pMB1/pBR322/pUC origin of replication
   4458..4522    -  CDS            bla(M) (fragment): β-lactamase lacking the signal sequence; bla(M); allows cytosolic expression of β-lactamase
   5032..5136    +  promoter       AmpR promoter: bla
   5137..5997    +  CDS            AmpR: β-lactamase; bla; confers resistance to ampicillin, carbenicillin, and related antibiotics
   6010..6146    +  terminator     rrnG terminator: transcription terminator from the E. coli ribosomal RNA rrnG operon (Albrechtsen et al., 1991)
   6291..6362    +  misc_feature   5' β-globin insulator: insulator upstream of the human β-globin locus (Farrell et al., 2002)
   6367..6413    -  terminator     T7 terminator: transcription terminator for bacteriophage T7 RNA polymerase
   6431..6479    -  polyA_signal   poly(A) signal: synthetic polyadenylation signal
   6560..6863    +  enhancer       CMV enhancer: human cytomegalovirus immediate early enhancer
   6936..6953    -  promoter       CMV promoter (fragment): human cytomegalovirus (CMV) immediate early promoter
   7016..7067    +  promoter       CMVd2 promoter: truncated human cytomegalovirus (CMV) immediate early promoter that yields moderately reduced expression relative to the full-length promoter
   7201..7676    +  intron         β-globin intron: internally truncated intron from human β-globin
>Addgene plasmid #221900 | Lck-Halo_pTwistCMVBetaGlobWPRENeo | addgene full sequence | sequence record 438068 | Addgene NGS Result
CACCATGGGCTGCGTGTGCAGCAGCAACCCCGAGGGAGCATCGGGAGCCTCAGGAGCATCGGAAATCGGT
ACTGGCTTTCCATTCGACCCCCATTATGTGGAAGTCCTGGGCGAGCGCATGCACTACGTCGATGTTGGTC
CGCGCGATGGCACCCCTGTGCTGTTCCTGCACGGTAACCCGACCTCCTCCTACGTGTGGCGCAACATCAT
CCCGCATGTTGCACCGACCCATCGCTGCATTGCTCCAGACCTGATCGGTATGGGCAAATCCGACAAACCA
GACCTGGGTTATTTCTTCGACGACCACGTCCGCTTCATGGATGCCTTCATCGAAGCCCTGGGTCTGGAAG
AGGTCGTCCTGGTCATTCACGACTGGGGCTCCGCTCTGGGTTTCCACTGGGCCAAGCGCAATCCAGAGCG
CGTCAAAGGTATTGCATTTATGGAGTTCATCCGCCCTATCCCGACCTGGGACGAATGGCCAGAATTTGCC
CGCGAGACCTTCCAGGCCTTCCGCACCACCGACGTCGGCCGCAAGCTGATCATCGATCAGAACGTTTTTA
TCGAGGGTACGCTGCCGATGGGTGTCGTCCGCCCGCTGACTGAAGTCGAGATGGACCATTACCGCGAGCC
GTTCCTGAATCCTGTTGACCGCGAGCCACTGTGGCGCTTCCCAAACGAGCTGCCAATCGCCGGTGAGCCA
GCGAACATCGTCGCGCTGGTCGAAGAATACATGGACTGGCTGCACCAGTCCCCTGTCCCGAAGCTGCTGT
TCTGGGGCACCCCAGGCGTTCTGATCCCACCGGCCGAAGCCGCTCGCCTGGCCAAAAGCCTGCCTAACTG
CAAGGCTGTGGACATCGGCCCGGGTCTGAATCTGCTGCAAGAAGACAACCCGGACCTGATCGGCAGCGAG
ATCGCGCGCTGGCTGTCTACTCTGGAGATTTCCGGTTAATCTAGAAGTTGTCTCCTCCTGCACTGACTGA
CTGATACAATCGATTTCTGGATCCGCAGGCCTAATCAACCTCTGGATTACAAAATTTGTGAAAGATTGAC
TGGTATTCTTAACTATGTTGCTCCTTTTACGCTATGTGGATACGCTGCTTTAATGCCTTTGTATCATGCT
ATTGCTTCCCGTATGGCTTTCATTTTCTCCTCCTTGTATAAATCCTGGTTGCTGTCTCTTTATGAGGAGT
TGTGGCCCGTTGTCAGGCAACGTGGCGTGGTGTGCACTGTGTTTGCTGACGCAACCCCCACTGGTTGGGG
CATTGCCACCACCTGTCAGCTCCTTTCCGGGACTTTCGCTTTCCCCCTCCCTATTGCCACGGCGGAACTC
ATCGCCGCCTGCCTTGCCCGCTGCTGGACAGGGGCTCGGCTGTTGGGCACTGACAATTCCGTGGTGTTGT
CGGGGAAGCTGACGTCCTTTCCATGGCTGCTCGCCTGTGTTGCCACCTGGATTCTGCGCGGGACGTCCTT
CTGCTACGTCCCTTCGGCCCTCAATCCAGCGGACCTTCCTTCCCGCGGCCTGCTGCCGGCTCTGCGGCCT
CTTCCGCGTCTTCGCCTTCGCCCTCAGACGAGTCGGATCTCCCTTTGGGCCGCCTCCCCGCCTGTCTAGC
TTGACTGACTGAGATACAGCGTACCTTCAGCTCACAGACATGATAAGATACATTGATGAGTTTGGACAAA
CCACAACTAGAATGCAGTGAAAAAAATGCTTTATTTGTGAAATTTGTGATGCTATTGCTTTATTTGTAAC
CATTATAAGCTGCAATAAACAAGTTAACAACAACAATTGCATTCATTTTATGTTTCAGGTTCAGGGGGAG
GTGTGGGAGGTTTTTTAAAGCAAGTAAAACCTCTACAAATGTGGTATTGGCCCATCTCTATCGGTATCGT
AGCATAACCCCTTGGGGCCTCTAAACGGGTCTTGAGGGGTTTTTTGTGCCCCTCGGGCCGGATTGCTATC
TACCGGCATTGGCGCAGAAAAAAATGCCTGATGCGACGCTGCGCGTCTTATACTCCCACATATGCCAGAT
TCAGCAACGGATACGGCTTCCCCAACTTGCCCACTTCCATACGTGTCCTCCTTACCAGAAATTTATCCTT
AAGGTCGTCAGCTATCCTGCAGGCGATCTCTCGATTTCGATCAAGACATTCCTTTAATGGTCTTTTCTGG
ACACCACTAGGGGTCAGAAGTAGTTCATCAAACTTTCTTCCCTCCCTAATCTCATTGGTTACCTTGGGCT
ATCGAAACTTAATTAAGCGATCTGCATCTCAATTAGTCAGCAACCATAGTCCCGCCCCTAACTCCGCCCA
TCCCGCCCCTAACTCCGCCCAGTTCCGCCCATTCTCCGCCCCATCGCTGACTAATTTTTTTTATTTATGC
AGAGGCCGAGGCCGCCTCGGCCTCTGAGCTATTCCAGAAGTAGTGAGGAGGCTTTTTTGGAGGCCTAGGC
TTTTGCAAAGGAGGTAGCCAACATGATTGAACAAGATGGATTGCACGCAGGTTCTCCCGCCGCTTGGGTG
GAGAGGCTATTCGGCTATGACTGGGCACAACAGACAATCGGCTGCTCTGATGCCGCCGTGTTCCGGCTGT
CAGCGCAGGGGCGCCCGGTTCTTTTTGTCAAGACCGACCTGTCCGGTGCCCTGAATGAACTCCAGGACGA
GGCAGCGCGGCTATCGTGGCTGGCCACGACGGGCGTTCCTTGCGCAGCTGTGCTCGACGTTGTCACTGAA
GCGGGAAGGGACTGGCTGCTATTGGGCGAAGTGCCGGGGCAGGATCTCCTGTCATCTCACCTTGCTCCTG
CCGAGAAAGTATCCATCATGGCTGATGCAATGCGGCGGCTGCATACGCTTGATCCGGCTACCTGCCCATT
CGACCACCAAGCGAAACATCGCATCGAGCGAGCACGTACTCGGATGGAAGCCGGTCTTGTCGATCAGGAT
GATCTGGACGAAGAGCATCAGGGGCTCGCGCCAGCCGAACTGTTCGCCAGGCTCAAGGCGCGGATGCCCG
ACGGCGAGGATCTCGTCGTGACCCACGGCGATGCCTGCTTGCCGAATATCATGGTGGAAAATGGCCGCTT
TTCTGGATTCATCGACTGTGGCCGGCTGGGTGTGGCGGACCGCTATCAGGACATAGCGTTGGCTACCCGT
GATATTGCTGAAGAGCTTGGCGGCGAATGGGCTGACCGCTTCCTCGTGCTTTACGGTATCGCCGCTCCCG
ATTCGCAGCGCATCGCCTTCTATCGCCTTCTTGACGAGTTCTTCTAGTATGTAAGCCCTGTGCCTTCTAG
TTGCCAGCCATCTGTTGTTTGCCCCTCCCCCGTGCCTTCCTTGACCCTGGAAGGTGCCACTCCCACTGTC
CTTTCCTAATAAAATGAGGAAATTGCATCGCATTGTCTGAGTAGGTGTCATTCTATTCTGGGGGGTGGGG
TGGGGCAGGACAGCAAGGGGGAGGATTGGGAAGACAATAGCAGGCATGCTGGGGATGCGGTGGGCTCTAT
GGTTAATTAACCAGTCAAGTCAGCTACTTGGCGAGATCGACTTGTCTGGGTTTCGACTACGCTCAGAATT
GCGTCAGTCAAGTTCGATCTGGTCCTTGCTATTGCACCCGTTCTCCGATTACGAGTTTCATTTAAATCAT
GTGAGCAAAAGGCCAGCAAAAGGCCAGGAACCGTAAAAAGGCCGCGTTGCTGGCGTTTTTCCATAGGCTC
CGCCCCCCTGACGAGCATCACAAAAATCGACGCTCAAGTCAGAGGTGGCGAAACCCGACAGGACTATAAA
GATACCAGGCGTTTCCCCCTGGAAGCTCCCTCGTGCGCTCTCCTGTTCCGACCCTGCCGCTTACCGGATA
CCTGTCCGCCTTTCTCCCTTCGGGAAGCGTGGCGCTTTCTCATAGCTCACGCTGTAGGTATCTCAGTTCG
GTGTAGGTCGTTCGCTCCAAGCTGGGCTGTGTGCACGAACCCCCCGTTCAGCCCGACCGCTGCGCCTTAT
CCGGTAACTATCGTCTTGAGTCCAACCCGGTAAGACACGACTTATCGCCACTGGCAGCAGCCACTGGTAA
CAGGATTAGCAGAGCGAGGTATGTAGGCGGTGCTACAGAGTTCTTGAAGTGGTGGCCTAACTACGGCTAC
ACTAGAAGAACAGTATTTGGTATCTGCGCTCTGCTGAAGCCAGTTACCTTCGGAAAAAGAGTTGGTAGCT
CTTGATCCGGCAAACAAACCACCGCTGGTAGCGGTGGTTTTTTTGTTTGCAAGCAGCAGATTACGCGCAG
AAAAAAAGGATCTCAAGAAGATCCTTTGATCTTTTCTACGGGGTCTGACGCTCAGTGGAACGAAAACTCA
CGTTAAGGGATTTTGGTCATGAGATTATCAAAAAGGATCTTCACCTAGATCCTTTTAAATTAAAAATGAA
GTTTTAAATCAATCTAAAGTATATATGAGTAAACTTGGTCTGACAGTTACCAATGCTTAATCAGTGAGGC
ACCTATCTCAGCGATCTGTCTATTTCGTTCATCCATAGTTGCATTTAAATTTCCGAACTCTCCAAGGCCC
TCGTCGGAAAATCTTCAAACCTTTCGTCCGATCCATCTTGCAGGCTACCTCTCGAACGAACTATCGCAAG
TCTCTTGGCCGGCCTTGCGCCTTGGCTATTGCTTGGCAGCGCCTATCGCCAGGTATTACTCCAATCCCGA
ATATCCGAGATCGGGATCACCCGAGAGAAGTTCAACCTACATCCTCAATCCCGATCTATCCGAGATCCGA
GGAATATCGAAATCGGGGCGCGCCTGGTGTACCGAGAACGATCCTCTCAGTGCGAGTCTCGACGATCCAT
ATCGTTGCTTGGCAGTCAGCCAGTCGGAATCCAGCTTGGGACCCAGGAAGTCCAATCGTCAGATATTGTA
CTCAAGCCTGGTCACGGCAGCGTACCGATCTGTTTAAACCTAGATATTGATAGTCTGATCGGTCAACGTA
TAATCGAGTCCTAGCTTTTGCAAACATCTATCAAGAGACAGGATCAGCAGGAGGCTTTCGCCGCGGAACC
CCTATTTGTTTATTTTTCTAAATACATTCAAATATGTATCCGCTCATGAGACAATAACCCTGATAAATGC
TTCAATAATATTGAAAAAGGAAGAGTATGAGTATTCAACATTTCCGTGTCGCCCTTATTCCCTTTTTTGC
GGCATTTTGCCTTCCTGTTTTTGCTCACCCAGAAACGCTGGTGAAAGTAAAAGATGCTGAAGATCAGTTG
GGTGCRCGAGTGGGTTACATCGAACTGGATCTCAACAGCGGTAAGATCCTTGAGAGTTTTCGCCCCGAAG
AACGCTTTCCAATGATGAGCACTTTTAAAGTTCTGCTATGTGGCGCGGTATTATCCCGTATTGACGCCGG
GCAAGAGCAACTCGGTCGCCGCATACACTATTCTCAGAATGACTTGGTTGAGTATTCACCAGTCACAGAA
AAGCATCTTACGGATGGCATGACAGTAAGAGAATTATGCAGTGCTGCCATAACCATGAGTGATAACACTG
CGGCCAACTTACTTCTGACAACGATTGGAGGACCGAAGGAGCTAACCGCTTTTTTGCACAACATGGGGGA
TCATGTAACTCGCCTTGATCGTTGGGAACCGGAGCTGAATGAAGCCATACCAAACGACGAGCGTGACACC
ACGATGCCTGTAGCAATGGCAACAACCTTGCGTAAACTATTAACTGGCGAACTACTTACTCTAGCTTCCC
GGCAACAGTTGATAGACTGGATGGAGGCGGATAAAGTTGCAGGACCACTTCTGCGCTCGGCCCTTCCGGC
TGGCTGGTTTATTGCTGATAAATCTGGAGCCGGTGAGCGTGGGTCTCGCGGTATCATTGCAGCACTGGGG
CCAGATGGTAAGCCCTCCCGTATCGTAGTTATCTACACGACGGGGAGTCAGGCAACTATGGATGAACGAA
ATAGACAGATCGCTGAGATAGGTGCCTCACTGATTAAGCATTGGTAACCGATTCTAGGTGCATTGGCGCA
GAAAAAAATGCCTGATGCGACGCTGCGCGTCTTATACTCCCACATATGCCAGATTCAGCAACGGATACGG
CTTCCCCAACTTGCCCACTTCCATACGTGTCCTCCTTACCAGAAATTTATCCTTAAGATCGTTTAAACTC
GACTCTGGCTCTATCGAATCTCCGTCGTTTCGAGCTTACGCGAACAGCCGTGGCGCTCATTTGCTCGTCG
GGCATCGAATCTCGTCAGCTATCGTCAGCTTACCTTTTTGGCAGCGATCGCGGCTCCCGACATCTTGGAC
CATTAGCTCCACAGGTATCTTCTTCCCTCTAGTGGTCATAACAGCAGCTTCAGCTACCTCTCAATTCAAA
AAACCCCTCAAGACCCGTTTAGAGGCCCCAAGGGGTTATGCTATCAATCGTTGCGTTACACACACAAAAA
ACCAACACACATCCATCTTCGATGGATAGCGATTTTATTATCTAACTGCTGATCGAGTGTAGCCAGATCT
AGTAATCAATTACGGGGTCATTAGTTCATAGCCCATATATGGAGTTCCGCGTTACATAACTTACGGTAAA
TGGCCCGCCTGGCTGACCGCCCAACGACCCCCGCCCATTGACGTCAATAATGACGTATGTTCCCATAGTA
ACGCCAATAGGGACTTTCCATTGACGTCAATGGGTGGAGTATTTACGGTAAACTGCCCACTTGGCAGTAC
ATCAAGTGTATCATATGCCAAGTACGCCCCCTATTGACGTCAATGACGGTAAATGGCCCGCCTGGCATTA
TGCCCAGTACATGACCTTATGGGACTTTCCTACTTGGCAGTACATCTACGTATTAGTCATCGCTATTACC
ATGCTGATGCGGTTTTGGCAGTACATCAATGGGCGTGGATAGCGGTTTGACTCACGGGGATTTCCAAGTC
TCCACCCCATTGACGTCAATGGGAGTTTGTTTTGGCACCAAAATCAACGGGACTTTCCAAAATGTCGTAA
CAACTCCGCCCCATTGACGCAAATGGGCGGTAGGCGTGTACGGTGGGAGGTCTATATAAGCAGAGCTGGT
TTAGTGAACCGTCAGATCGCCTGGAGACGCCATCCACGCTGTTTTGACCTCCATAGAAGACACCGGGACC
GATCCAGCCTCCCCTCGAAGCTTACATGTGGTACCGAGCTCGGATCCTGAGAACTTCAGGGTGAGTCTAT
GGGACCCTTGATGTTTTCTTTCCCCTTCTTTTCTATGGTTAAGTTCATGTCATAGGAAGGGGAGAAGTAA
CAGGGTACACATATTGACCAAATCAGGGTAATTTTGCATTTGTAATTTTAAAAAATGCTTTCTTCTTTTA
ATATACTTTTTTGTTTATCTTATTTCTAATACTTTCCCTAATCTCTTTCTTTCAGGGCAATAATGATACA
ATGTATCATGCCTCTTTGCACCATTCTAAAGAATAACAGTGATAATTTCTGGGTTAAGGCAATAGCAATA
TTTCTGCATATAAATATTTCTGCATATAAATTGTAACTGATGTAAGAGGTTTCATATTGCTAATAGCAGC
TACAATCCAGCTACCATTCTGCTTTTATTTTATGGTTGGGATAAGGCTGGATTATTCTGAGTCCAAGCTA
GGCCCTTTTGCTAATCATGTTCATACCTCTTATCTTCCTCCCACAGCTCCTGGGCAACGTGCTGGTCTGT
GTGCTGGCCCATCACTTTGGCAAAGGCGGCCGC
